>Addgene plasmid #233180 | pMXs-uORFx6-mLhx3-P2A-mRuby2 | addgene full sequence | sequence record 465039 | Addgene NGS Result
TCGGCGACACAGTGTGGGTCCGCCGACACCAGACTAAGAACCTAGAACCTCGCTGGAAAGGACCTTACAC
AGTCCTGCTGACCACCCCCACCGCCCTCAAAGTAGACGGCATCGCAGCTTGGATACACGCCGCCCACGTG
AAGGCTGCCGACCCCGGGGGTGGACCATCCTCTAGACTGCCGGATCTAGCTAGTTAATCGACGGTATCGA
TAAGCTATCAAACAAGTTTGTACAAAAAAGCAGGCTCCACCATGGGAACCAATTCAGTCGAGTCGAGTCG
ACTGGATCCACCATGGGTTGAACCATGGGTTGAACCATGGGTTGAGATCCACCATGGGTTGAACCATGGG
TTGAACCATGGGTTGAGATCCGGTACTACTGCCACCATGCTGCTAGAAGCAGAACTCGATTGCCACCGAG
AGAGGCCCGGTGCCCCTGGAGCTTCTGCCCTCTGTACCTTCAGCAGGACTCCAGAGATCCCGATGTGTGC
AGGCTGTGACCAGCACATCTTGGACCGTTTCATCCTTAAGGCTCTGGACCGACATTGGCACAGCAAGTGT
CTCAAGTGCAGTGACTGCCACGTCCCTCTGGCTGAGCGCTGCTTCAGCCGCGGGGAGAGCGTCTACTGCA
AAGACGACTTCTTTAAGCGCTTCGGGACCAAGTGCGCCGCATGCCAGCTGGGCATCCCGCCCACGCAGGT
GGTGCGCCGCGCCCAGGACTTCGTGTACCACCTGCATTGCTTCGCCTGCGTGGTCTGCAAGCGGCAGCTG
GCCACGGGCGACGAGTTCTACCTCATGGAAGACAGCCGGCTGGTGTGCAAGGCGGACTACGAAACAGCCA
AGCAGCGAGAAGCCGAGGCCACAGCCAAGCGGCCGCGCACCACCATCACCGCCAAGCAGCTGGAGACGCT
GAAGAGCGCCTACAACACTTCGCCCAAGCCGGCGCGCCACGTGCGCGAGCAGCTCTCCTCCGAGACTGGC
CTGGACATGCGAGTGGTGCAGGTGTGGTTCCAGAATCGCCGGGCTAAGGAAAAGAGACTGAAGAAAGACG
CTGGCCGGCAGCGCTGGGGACAGTATTTCCGCAATATGAAGCGCTCCCGCGGCAGTTCCAAGTCCGACAA
GGACAGCATCCAGGAGGGACAAGACAGCGACGCCGAAGTCTCCTTCACTGATGAGCCGTCCATGGCTGAC
ATGGGGCCTGCTAATGGCCTGTACAGCAGCCTGGGAGAGCCTGCCCCTGCGTTGGGCCGGCCCGTAGGAG
GCCTGGGCAGCTTTACCCTGGATCACGGAGGCTTGACGGGTCCAGAGCAGTACCGAGAGCTACGCCCAGG
CAGCCCCTATGGCATCCCCCCATCTCCTGCAGCCCCCCAGAGCCTTCCTGGCCCCCAGCCTCTCCTCTCC
AGCCTGGTATACCCAGACACCAACTTGAGCCTTGTCCCTTCAGGGCCCCCAGGTGGACCCCCACCCATGA
GGGTGCTGGCTGGAAATGGGCCCAGCTCCGACCTGTCCACAGAGAGCAGTTCTGGCTACCCAGACTTTCC
TGCTAGCCCTGCTTCCTGGCTGGATGAAGTAGACCATGCTCAGTTCGGAAGCGGAGCTACTAACTTCAGC
CTGCTGAAGCAGGCTGGAGACGTGGAGGAGAACCCTGGACCTATGGTGTCTAAGGGCGAAGAGCTGATCA
AGGAAAATATGCGTATGAAGGTGGTCATGGAAGGTTCGGTCAACGGCCACCAATTCAAATGCACAGGTGA
AGGAGAAGGCAATCCGTACATGGGAACTCAAACCATGAGGATCAAAGTCATCGAGGGAGGACCCCTGCCA
TTTGCCTTTGACATTCTTGCCACGTCGTTCATGTATGGCAGCCGTACTTTTATCAAGTACCCGAAAGGCA
TTCCTGATTTCTTTAAACAGTCCTTTCCTGAGGGTTTTACTTGGGAAAGAGTTACGAGATACGAAGATGG
TGGAGTCGTCACCGTCATGCAGGACACCAGCCTTGAGGATGGCTGTCTCGTTTACCACGTCCAAGTCAGA
GGGGTAAACTTTCCCTCCAATGGTCCCGTGATGCAGAAGAAGACCAAGGGTTGGGAGCCTAATACAGAGA
TGATGTATCCAGCAGATGGTGGTCTGAGGGGATACACTCATATGGCACTGAAAGTTGATGGTGGTGGCCA
TCTGTCTTGCTCTTTCGTAACAACTTACAGGTCAAAAAAGACCGTCGGGAACATCAAGATGCCCGGTATC
CATGCCGTTGATCACCGCCTGGAAAGGTTAGAGGAAAGTGACAATGAAATGTTCGTAGTACAACGCGAAC
ACGCAGTTGCCAAGTTCGCCGGGCTTGGTGGTGGGATGGACGAGCTGTACAAGTAACGCTGATATCTAGA
CCCAGCTTTCTTGTACAAAGTGGTTCGATAGCTTATCGATAATCAACCTCTGGATTACAAAATTTGTGAA
AGATTGACTGGTATTCTTAACTATGTTGCTCCTTTTACGCTATGTGGATACGCTGCTTTAATGCCTTTGT
ATCATGCTATTGCTTCCCGTATGGCTTTCATTTTCTCCTCCTTGTATAAATCCTGGTTGCTGTCTCTTTA
TGAGGAGTTGTGGCCCGTTGTCAGGCAACGTGGCGTGGTGTGCACTGTGTTTGCTGACGCAACCCCCACT
GGTTGGGGCATTGCCACCACCTGTCAGCTCCTTTCCGGGACTTTCGCTTTCCCCCTCCCTATTGCCACGG
CGGAACTCATCGCCGCCTGCCTTGCCCGCTGCTGGACAGGGGCTCGGCTGTTGGGCACTGACAATTCCGT
GGTGTTGTCGGGGAAATCATCGTCCTTTCCTTGGCTGCTCGCCTGTGTTGCCACCTGGATTCTGCGCGGG
ACGTCCTTCTGCTACGTCCCTTCGGCCCTCAATCCAGCGGACCTTCCTTCCCGCGGCCTGCTGCCGGCTC
TGCGGCCTCTTCCGCGTCTTCGCCTTCGCCCTCAGACGAGTCGGATCTCCCTTTGGGCCGCCTCCCCGCA
TCGATACCGTCGACGATAAAATAAAAGATTTTATTTAGTCTCCAGAAAAAGGGGGGAATGAAAGACCCCA
CCTGTAGGTTTGGCAAGCTAGCTTAAGTAACGCCATTTTGCAAGGCATGGAAAAATACATAACTGAGAAT
AGAGAAGTTCAGATCAAGGTCAGGAACAGATGGAACAGCTGAATATGGGCCAAACAGGATATCTGTGGTA
AGCAGTTCCTGCCCCGGCTCAGGGCCAAGAACAGATGGAACAGCTGAATATGGGCCAAACAGGATATCTG
TGGTAAGCAGTTCCTGCCCCGGCTCAGGGCCAAGAACAGATGGTCCCCAGATGCGGTCCAGCCCTCAGCA
GTTTCTAGAGAACCATCAGATGTTTCCAGGGTGCCCCAAGGACCTGAAATGACCCTGTGCCTTATTTGAA
CTAACCAATCAGTTCGCTTCTCGCTTCTGTTCGCGCGCTTCTGCTCCCCGAGCTCAATAAAAGAGCCCAC
AACCCCTCACTCGGCGCGCCAGTCCTCCGATTGACTGAGTCGCCCGGGTACCCGTGTATCCAATAAACCC
TCTTGCAGTTGCATCCGACTTGTGGTCTCGCTGTTCCTTGGGAGGGTCTCCTCTGAGTGATTGACTACCC
GTCAGCGGGGGTCTTTCACATGCAGCATGTATCAAAATTAATTTGGTTTTTTTTCTTAAGTATTTACATT
AAATGGCCATAGTTGCATTAATGAATCGGCCAACGCGCGGGGAGAGGCGGTTTGCGTATTGGGCGCTCTT
CCGCTTCCTCGCTCACTGACTCGCTGCGCTCGGTCGTTCGGCTGCGGCGAGCGGTATCAGCTCACTCAAA
GGCGGTAATACGGTTATCCACAGAATCAGGGGATAACGCAGGAAAGAACATGTGAGCAAAAGGCCAGCAA
AAGGCCAGGAACCGTAAAAAGGCCGCGTTGCTGGCGTTTTTCCATAGGCTCCGCCCCCCTGACGAGCATC
ACAAAAATCGACGCTCAAGTCAGAGGTGGCGAAACCCGACAGGACTATAAAGATACCAGGCGTTTCCCCC
TGGAAGCTCCCTCGTGCGCTCTCCTGTTCCGACCCTGCCGCTTACCGGATACCTGTCCGCCTTTCTCCCT
TCGGGAAGCGTGGCGCTTTCTCATAGCTCACGCTGTAGGTATCTCAGTTCGGTGTAGGTCGTTCGCTCCA
AGCTGGGCTGTGTGCACGAACCCCCCGTTCAGCCCGACCGCTGCGCCTTATCCGGTAACTATCGTCTTGA
GTCCAACCCGGTAAGACACGACTTATCGCCACTGGCAGCAGCCACTGGTAACAGGATTAGCAGAGCGAGG
TATGTAGGCGGTGCTACAGAGTTCTTGAAGTGGTGGCCTAACTACGGCTACACTAGAAGAACAGTATTTG
GTATCTGCGCTCTGCTGAAGCCAGTTACCTTCGGAAAAAGAGTTGGTAGCTCTTGATCCGGCAAACAAAC
CACCGCTGGTAGCGGTGGTTTTTTTGTTTGCAAGCAGCAGATTACGCGCAGAAAAAAAGGATCTCAAGAA
GATCCTTTGATCTTTTCTACGGGGTCTGACGCTCAGTGGAACGAAAACTCACGTTAAGGGATTTTGGTCA
TGAGATTATCAAAAAGGATCTTCACCTAGATCCTTTTGCGGCCGGCCGCAAATCAATCTAAAGTATATAT
GAGTAAACTTGGTCTGACAGTTACCAATGCTTAATCAGTGAGGCACCTATCTCAGCGATCTGTCTATTTC
GTTCATCCATAGTTGCCTGACTCCCCGTCGTGTAGATAACTACGATACGGGAGGGCTTACCATCTGGCCC
CAGTGCTGCAATGATACCGCGAGACCCACGCTCACCGGCTCCAGATTTATCAGCAATAAACCAGCCAGCC
GGAAGGGCCGAGCGCAGAAGTGGTCCTGCAACTTTATCCGCCTCCATCCAGTCTATTAATTGTTGCCGGG
AAGCTAGAGTAAGTAGTTCGCCAGTTAATAGTTTGCGCAACGTTGTTGCCATTGCTACAGGCATCGTGGT
GTCACGCTCGTCGTTTGGTATGGCTTCATTCAGCTCCGGTTCCCAACGATCAAGGCGAGTTACATGATCC
CCCATGTTGTGCAAAAAAGCGGTTAGCTCCTTCGGTCCTCCGATCGTTGTCAGAAGTAAGTTGGCCGCAG
TGTTATCACTCATGGTTATGGCAGCACTGCATAATTCTCTTACTGTCATGCCATCCGTAAGATGCTTTTC
TGTGACTGGTGAGTACTCAACCAAGTCATTCTGAGAATAGTGTATGCGGCGACCGAGTTGCTCTTGCCCG
GCGTCAATACGGGATAATACCGCGCCACATAGCAGAACTTTAAAAGTGCTCATCATTGGAAAACGTTCTT
CGGGGCGAAAACTCTCAAGGATCTTACCGCTGTTGAGATCCAGTTCGATGTAACCCACTCGTGCACCCAA
CTGATCTTCAGCATCTTTTACTTTCACCAGCGTTTCTGGGTGAGCAAAAACAGGAAGGCAAAATGCCGCA
AAAAAGGGAATAAGGGCGACACGGAAATGTTGAATACTCATACTCTTCCTTTTTCAATATTATTGAAGCA
TTTATCAGGGTTATTGTCTCATGAGCGGATACATATTTGAATGTATTTAGAAAAATAAACAAATAGGGGT
TCCGCGCACATTTCCCCGAAAAGTGCCACCTGCATAATGAAAGACCCCACCTGTAGGTTTGGCAAGCTAG
CTTAAGTAACGCCATTTTGCAAGGCATGGAAAAATACATAACTGAGAATAGAAAAGTTCAGATCAAGGTC
AGGAACAGATGGAACAGCTGAATATGGGCCAAACAGGATATCTGTGGTAAGCAGTTCCTGCCCCGGCTCA
GGGCCAAGAACAGATGGAACAGCTGAATATGGGCCAAACAGGATATCTGTGGTAAGCAGTTCCTGCCCCG
GCTCAGGGCCAAGAACAGATGGTCCCCAGATGCGGTCCAGCCCTCAGCAGTTTCTAGAGAACCATCAGAT
GTTTCCAGGGTGCCCCAAGGACCTGAAATGACCCTGTGCCTTATTTGAACTAACCAATCAGTTCGCTTCT
CGCTTCTGTTCGCGCGCTTCTGCTCCCCGAGCTCAATAAAAGAGCCCACAACCCCTCACTCGGCGCGCCA
GTCCTCCGATTGACTGAGTCGCCCGGGTACCCGTGTATCCAATAAACCCTCTTGCAGTTGCATCCGACTT
GTGGTCTCGCTGTTCCTTGGGAGGGTCTCCTCTGAGTGATTGACTACCCGTCAGCGGGGGTCTTTCATTT
GGGGGCTCGTCCGGGATCGGGAGACCCCTGCCCAGGGACCACCGACCCACCACCGGGAGGTAAGCTGGCC
AGCAACTTATCTGTGTCTGTCCGATTGTCTAGTGTCTATGACTGATTTTATGCGCCTGCGTCGGTACTAG
TTAGCTAACTAGCTCTGTATCTGGCGGACCCGTGGTGGAACTGACGAGTTCGGAACACCCGGCCGCAACC
CTGGGAGACGTCCCAGGGACTTCGGGGGCCGTTTTTGTGGCCCGACCTGAGTCCAAAAATCCCGATCGTT
TTGGACTCTTTGGTGCACCCCCCTAATAGGAGGGATATGTGGTTCTGGTAGGAGACGAGAACCTAAAACA
GTTCCCGCCTCCGTCTGAATTTTTGCTTTCGGTTTGGGACCGAAGCCGCGCCGCGCGTCTTGTCTGCTGC
AGCATCGTTCTGTGTTGTCTCTGTCTGACTGTGTTTCTGTATTTGTCTGAAAATTAGGGCCAGACTGTTA
CCACTCCCTTAAGTTTGACCTTAGGTCACTGGAAAGATGTCGAGCGGATCGCTCACAACCAGTCGGTAGA
TGTCAAGAAGAGACGTTGGGTTACCTTCTGCTCTGCAGAATGGCCAACCTTTAACGTCGGATGGCCGCGA
GACGGCACCTTTAACCGAGACCTCATCACCCAGGTTAAGATCAAGGTCTTTTCACCTGGCCCGCATGGAC
ACCCAGACCAGGTCCCCTACATCGTGACCTGGGAAGCCTTGGCTTTTGACCCCCCTCCCTGGGTCAAGCC
CTTTGTACACCCTAAGCCTCCGCCTCCTCTTCCTCCATCCGCCCCGTCTCTCCCCCTTGAACCTCCTCGT
TCGACCCCGCCTCGATCCTCCCTTTATCCAGCCCTCACTCCTTCTCTAGGCGCCCCCATATGGCCATATG
AGATCTTATATGGGGCACCCCCGCCCCTTGTAAACTTCCCTGACCCTGACATGACAAGAGTTACTAACAG
CCCCTCTCTCCAAGCTCACTTACAGGCTCTCTACTTAGTCCAGCACGAAGTCTGGAGACCTCTGGCGGCA
GCCTACCAAGAACAACTGGACCGACCGGTGGTACCTCACCCTTACCGAG
Features (pLannotate 1.2.2; 16 found; start..end, strand, type, name):
    198..216     -  misc_feature   MCS (fragment): pBluescript multiple cloning site
    222..246     +  protein_bind   attB1: mutant version of attB; recombination site for the Gateway® BP reaction BP Clonase™
    387..1586    +  CDS            Lhx3: LHX3_MOUSE - Also known as Lim-3, Lim3, Plim. Experimental evidence at protein level: Swiss-Prot protein existence level 1. Required for the establishment of the specialized cells of the pituitary gland and the nervous system (By similarity). Involved in the development of interneurons and motor neurons in cooperation with LDB1 and ISL1. Acts as a transcriptional activator. Binds to and activates the promoter of the alpha-glycoprotein gene, and synergistically enhances transcription from the prolactin promoter in cooperation with Pou1f1/Pit-1. From Mus musculus (Mouse).
   1653..2363    +  CDS            mRuby2: mRuby2 is a basic (constitutively fluorescent) red fluorescent protein published in 2012, derived from Entacmaea quadricolor. It has moderate acid sensitivity.
   2380..2404    -  protein_bind   attB2: mutant version of attB; recombination site for the Gateway® BP reaction BP Clonase™
   2421..3009    +  misc_feature   WPRE: woodchuck hepatitis virus posttranscriptional regulatory element
   3067..3658    +  LTR            LTR: long terminal repeat from Moloney murine leukemia virus
   3724..3776    -  CDS            lacI (fragment): lac repressor; lacI; The lac repressor binds to the lac operator to inhibit transcription in E. coli. This inhibition can be relieved by adding lactose or isopropyl-β-D-thiogalactopyranoside (IPTG).
   3959..4547    -  rep_origin     ori: high-copy-number ColE1/pMB1/pBR322/pUC origin of replication
   4711..5571    -  CDS            AmpR: β-lactamase; bla; confers resistance to ampicillin, carbenicillin, and related antibiotics
   5572..5676    -  promoter       AmpR promoter: bla
   5706..6299    +  LTR            LTR: long terminal repeat from Moloney murine leukemia virus
   6362..6561    +  misc_feature   MMLV Ψ: packaging signal of Moloney murine leukemia virus (MMLV)
   6613..6701    +  misc_feature   MESV Ψ (fragment): packaging signal of murine embryonic stem cell virus
   6778..7194    +  CDS            gag (truncated): truncated Moloney murine leukemia virus (MMLV) gag gene lacking the start codon
   7204..179     +  misc_feature   pol region (across the origin): Moloney murine leukemia virus (MMLV) pol region containing the splice acceptor site
