[The description below was written by a language model from this plasmid's Addgene catalogue record and pLannotate feature annotations shown in this document.]
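Description:
pMXs-uORFx6-mLhx3-P2A-mRuby2 is a Moloney murine leukemia virus-based retroviral expression vector built on the Gateway-adapted pMXs-gw backbone, intended for delivering a transcription factor and fluorescent reporter into mammalian cells. In bacteria the roughly 7.4 kb plasmid is maintained by a high-copy ColE1/pUC-type origin and selected through β-lactamase (AmpR) driven by its own bla promoter. The viral portion comprises two MMLV long terminal repeats flanking the transferred region, the MMLV packaging signal (with an annotated fragment matching the MESV Ψ), a truncated gag sequence lacking its start codon that extends the packaging signal, and a pol-derived segment carrying the splice acceptor. No separate internal promoter is annotated, so transcription of the payload is presumably driven from the 5' LTR, as is usual for pMXs vectors.

The insert sits between attB1 and attB2 sites left by Gateway cloning. It encodes mouse Lhx3, a LIM-homeodomain transcriptional activator involved in motor neuron and interneuron development, followed by the red fluorescent protein mRuby2. According to the construct name, the two are joined by a P2A self-cleaving peptide, so that both proteins are produced from one transcript and red fluorescence reports Lhx3 expression. The name and stated purpose also indicate upstream open reading frames ("uORFx6") ahead of the coding sequence. These are not annotated in the feature table, though an unannotated stretch lies between attB1 and the Lhx3 start. uORFs generally divert ribosomes and reduce translation of the downstream ORF, suggesting a version with attenuated Lhx3 output. A WPRE downstream of the cassette enhances transcript stability and expression. The associated work concerns how transcription factor levels influence direct conversion to motor neurons.
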