Addgene plasmid #233180: pMXs-uORFx6-mLhx3-P2A-mRuby2
Purpose: Retroviral expression of mLhx3 with mRuby2 fluorescent reporter with upstream open reading frame
Depositing lab: Kate Galloway. Depositing organization: Massachusetts Institute of Technology. Publication: Proliferation history and transcription factor levels drive direct conversion to motor neurons. Wang NB, Lende-Dorn BA, Beitz AM, Han P, Adewumi HO, O'Shea TM, Galloway KE. Cell Syst. 2025 Apr 16;16(4):101205. doi: 10.1016/j.cels.2025.101205. Epub 2025 Mar 13. PubMed 40086434.
Backbone
  Vector backbone: pMXs-gw
  Vector type: Mammalian Expression, Retroviral
Growth in bacteria
  Bacterial resistance: Ampicillin, 100 μg/mL
  Growth temperature: 30°C
  Growth strain: NEB Stable
  Copy number: High Copy
Gene/Insert
  Gene/Insert name: mLhx3-P2A-mRuby2
  Species: M. musculus (mouse), Synthetic
  Entrez Gene: Lhx3 (a.k.a. Lim3, P-LIM, mLIM3, mLim-3)
  Cloning method: Gateway Cloning
Terms and licenses: Academic/Nonprofit Terms; Industry Terms: Not Available to Industry
Depositor comments: Please visit https://doi.org/10.1101/2023.11.26.568736 for bioRxiv preprint.
How to cite: pMXs-uORFx6-mLhx3-P2A-mRuby2 was a gift from Kate Galloway (Addgene plasmid # 233180 ; http://n2t.net/addgene:233180 ; RRID:Addgene_233180)
